>Addgene plasmid #120572 | pLEX-FHH-NRASQ61K/E37A-IRES-Puro | addgene full sequence | sequence record 234060 | Addgene NGS Result
TGGAAGGGCTAATTCACTCCCAAAGAAGACAAGATATCCTTGATCTGTGGATCTACCACACACAAGGCTA
CTTCCCTGATTAGCAGAACTACACACCAGGGCCAGGGGTCAGATATCCACTGACCTTTGGATGGTGCTAC
AAGCTAGTACCAGTTGAGCCAGATAAGGTAGAAGAGGCCAATAAAGGAGAGAACACCAGCTTGTTACACC
CTGTGAGCCTGCATGGGATGGATGACCCGGAGAGAGAAGTGTTAGAGTGGAGGTTTGACAGCCGCCTAGC
ATTTCATCACGTGGCCCGAGAGCTGCATCCGGAGTACTTCAAGAACTGCTGATATCGAGCTTGCTACAAG
GGACTTTCCGCTGGGGACTTTCCAGGGAGGCGTGGCCTGGGCGGGACTGGGGAGTGGCGAGCCCTCAGAT
CCTGCATATAAGCAGCTGCTTTTTGCCTGTACTGGGTCTCTCTGGTTAGACCAGATCTGAGCCTGGGAGC
TCTCTGGCTAACTAGGGAACCCACTGCTTAAGCCTCAATAAAGCTTGCCTTGAGTGCTTCAAGTAGTGTG
TGCCCGTCTGTTGTGTGACTCTGGTAACTAGAGATCCCTCAGACCCTTTTAGTCAGTGTGGAAAATCTCT
AGCAGTGGCGCCCGAACAGGGACTTGAAAGCGAAAGGGAAACCAGAGGAGCTCTCTCGACGCAGGACTCG
GCTTGCTGAAGCGCGCACGGCAAGAGGCGAGGGGCGGCGACTGGTGAGTACGCCAAAAATTTTGACTAGC
GGAGGCTAGAAGGAGAGAGATGGGTGCGAGAGCGTCAGTATTAAGCGGGGGAGAATTAGATCGCGATGGG
AAAAAATTCGGTTAAGGCCAGGGGGAAAGAAAAAATATAAATTAAAACATATAGTATGGGCAAGCAGGGA
GCTAGAACGATTCGCAGTTAATCCTGGCCTGTTAGAAACATCAGAAGGCTGTAGACAAATACTGGGACAG
CTACAACCATCCCTTCAGACAGGATCAGAAGAACTTAGATCATTATATAATACAGTAGCAACCCTCTATT
GTGTGCATCAAAGGATAGAGATAAAAGACACCAAGGAAGCTTTAGACAAGATAGAGGAAGAGCAAAACAA
AAGTAAGACCACCGCACAGCAAGCGGCCGGCCGCTGATCTTCAGACCTGGAGGAGGAGATATGAGGGACA
ATTGGAGAAGTGAATTATATAAATATAAAGTAGTAAAAATTGAACCATTAGGAGTAGCACCCACCAAGGC
AAAGAGAAGAGTGGTGCAGAGAGAAAAAAGAGCAGTGGGAATAGGAGCTTTGTTCCTTGGGTTCTTGGGA
GCAGCAGGAAGCACTATGGGCGCAGCGTCAATGACGCTGACGGTACAGGCCAGACAATTATTGTCTGGTA
TAGTGCAGCAGCAGAACAATTTGCTGAGGGCTATTGAGGCGCAACAGCATCTGTTGCAACTCACAGTCTG
GGGCATCAAGCAGCTCCAGGCAAGAATCCTGGCTGTGGAAAGATACCTAAAGGATCAACAGCTCCTGGGG
ATTTGGGGTTGCTCTGGAAAACTCATTTGCACCACTGCTGTGCCTTGGAATGCTAGTTGGAGTAATAAAT
CTCTGGAACAGATTTGGAATCACACGACCTGGATGGAGTGGGACAGAGAAATTAACAATTACACAAGCTT
AATACACTCCTTAATTGAAGAATCGCAAAACCAGCAAGAAAAGAATGAACAAGAATTATTGGAATTAGAT
AAATGGGCAAGTTTGTGGAATTGGTTTAACATAACAAATTGGCTGTGGTATATAAAATTATTCATAATGA
TAGTAGGAGGCTTGGTAGGTTTAAGAATAGTTTTTGCTGTACTTTCTATAGTGAATAGAGTTAGGCAGGG
ATATTCACCATTATCGTTTCAGACCCACCTCCCAACCCCGAGGGGACCCGACAGGCCCGAAGGAATAGAA
GAAGAAGGTGGAGAGAGAGACAGAGACAGATCCATTCGATTAGTGAACGGATCGGCACTGCGTGCGCCAA
TTCTGCAGACAAATGGCAGTATTCATCCACAATTTTAAAAGAAAAGGGGGGATTGGGGGGTACAGTGCAG
GGGAAAGAATAGTAGACATAATAGCAACAGACATACAAACTAAAGAATTACAAAAACAAATTACAAAAAT
TCAAAATTTTCGGGTTTATTACAGGGACAGCAGAGATCCAGTTTGGTTAGTACCGGGCCCGCTCTAGTCC
GGAATCAGTCCTGCTCCTCGGCCACGAAGTGCACGCAGTTGCCGGCCGGGTCGCGCAGGGCGAACTCCCG
CCCCCACGGCTGCTCGCCGATCTCGGTCATGGCCGGCCCGGAGGCGTCCCGGAAGTTCGTGGACACGACC
TCCGACCACTCGGCGTACAGCTCGTCCAGGCCGCGCACCCACACCCAGGCCAGGGTGTTGTCCGGCACCA
CCTGGTCCTGGACCGCGCTGATGAACAGGGTCACGTCGTCCCGGACCACACCGGCGAAGTCGTCCTCCAC
GAAGTCCCGGGAGAACCCGAGCCGGTCGGTCCAGAACTCGACCGCTCCGGCGACGTCGCGCGCGGTGAGC
ACCGGAACGGCACTGGTCAACTTGGCCATGGTGGCCCTCCTATAGTGAGTCGTATTATACTATGCCGATA
TACTATGCCGATGATTAATTGTCAACACGTGCTGCAGGTCCGAGGTTCTAGACGTATTACCGCCATGCAT
TAGTTATTAATAGTAATCAATTACGGGGTCATTAGTTCATAGCCCATATATGGAGTTCCGCGTTACATAA
CTTACGGTAAATGGCCCGCCTGGCTGACCGCCCAACGACCCCCGCCCATTGACGTCAATAATGACGTATG
TTCCCATAGTAACGCCAATAGGGACTTTCCATTGACGTCAATGGGTGGAGTATTTACGGTAAACTGCCCA
CTTGGCAGTACATCAAGTGTATCATATGCCAAGTACGCCCCCTATTGACGTCAATGACGGTAAATGGCCC
GCCTGGCATTATGCCCAGTACATGACCTTATGGGACTTTCCTACTTGGCAGTACATCTACGTATTAGTCA
TCGCTATTACCATGGTGATGCGGTTTTGGCAGTACATCAATGGGCGTGGATAGCGGTTTGACTCACGGGG
ATTTCCAAGTCTCCACCCCATTGACGTCAATGGGAGTTTGTTTTGGCACCAAAATCAACGGGACTTTCCA
AAATGTCGTAACAACTCCGCCCCATTGACGCAAATGGGCGGTAGGCGTGTACGGTGGGAGGTCTATATAA
GCAGAGCTCGTTTAGTGAACCGTCAGATCGCCTGGAGACGCCATCCACGCTGTTTTGACCTCCATAGAAG
ACACCGACTCTACTAGAGGATCTACCATGGATTATAAAGATGACGACGATAAAGCAGGTTACCCATACGA
TGTGCCTGACTATGCTGCAGGTTCACATCATCACCACCATCATGGATCCACTGAGTACAAACTGGTGGTG
GTTGGAGCAGGTGGTGTTGGGAAAAGCGCACTGACAATCCAGCTAATCCAGAACCACTTTGTAGATGAAT
ATGATCCCACCATAGCGGATTCTTACAGAAAACAAGTGGTTATAGATGGTGAAACCTGTTTGTTGGACAT
ACTGGATACAGCTGGAAAAGAAGAGTACAGTGCCATGAGAGACCAATACATGAGGACAGGCGAAGGCTTC
CTCTGTGTATTTGCCATCAATAATAGCAAGTCATTTGCGGATATTAACCTCTACAGGGAGCAGATTAAGC
GAGTAAAAGACTCGGATGATGTACCTATGGTGCTAGTGGGAAACAAGTGTGATTTGCCAACAAGGACAGT
TGATACAAAACAAGCCCACGAACTGGCCAAGAGTTACGGGATTCCATTCATTGAAACCTCAGCCAAGACC
AGACAGGGTGTTGAAGATGCTTTTTACACACTGGTAAGAGAAATACGCCAGTACCGAATGAAAAAACTCA
ACAGCAGTGATGATGGGACTCAGGGTTGTATGGGATTGCCATGTGTGGTGATGTAACTCGAGTCTAGAGG
GCCCGACGCGTCTGGCCACCGGTCGCCCCTCTCCCTCCCCCCCCCCTAACGTTACTGGCCGAAGCCGCTT
GGAATAAGGCCGGTGTGCGTTTGTCTATATGTTATTTTCCACCATATTGCCGTCTTTTGGCAATGTGAGG
GCCCGGAAACCTGGCCCTGTCTTCTTGACGAGCATTCCTAGGGGTCTTTCCCCTCTCGCCAAAGGAATGC
AAGGTCTGTTGAATGTCGTGAAGGAAGCAGTTCCTCTGGAAGCTTCTTGAAGACAAACAACGTCTGTAGC
GACCCTTTGCAGGCAGCGGAACCCCCCACCTGGCGACAGGTGCCTCTGCGGCCAAAAGCCACGTGTATAA
GATACACCTGCAAAGGCGGCACAACCCCAGTGCCACGTTGTGAGTTGGATAGTTGTGGAAAGAGTCAAAT
GGCTCTCCTCAAGCGTATTCAACAAGGGGCTGAAGGATGCCCAGAAGGTACCCCATTGTATGGGATCTGA
TCTGGGGCCTCGGTGCACATGCTTTACATGTGTTTAGTCGAGGTTAAAAAAACGTCTAGGCCCCCCGAAC
CACGGGGACGTGGTTTTCCTTTGAAAAACACGATAATACCATGGCCACCGAGTACAAGCCCACGGTGCGC
CTCGCCACCCGCGACGACGTCCCCCGGGCCGTACGCACCCTCGCCGCCGCGTTCGCCGACTACCCCGCCA
CGCGCCACACCGTCGACCCGGACCGCCACATCGAGCGGGTCACCGAGCTGCAAGAACTCTTCCTCACGCG
CGTCGGGCTCGACATCGGCAAGGTGTGGGTCGCGGACGACGGCGCCGCGGTGGCGGTCTGGACCACGCCG
GAGAGCGTCGAAGCGGGGGCGGTGTTCGCCGAGATCGGCTCGCGCATGGCCGAGTTGAGCGGTTCCCGGC
TGGCCGCGCAGCAACAGATGGAAGGCCTCCTGGCGCCGCACCGGCCCAAGGAGCCCGCGTGGTTCCTGGC
CACCGTCGGCGTCTCGCCCGACCACCAGGGCAAGGGTCTGGGCAGCGCCGTCGTGCTCCCCGGAGTGGAG
GCGGCCGAGCGCGCTGGGGTGCCCGCCTTCCTGGAGACCTCCGCGCCCCGCAACCTCCCCTTCTACGAGC
GGCTCGGCTTCACCGTCACCGCCGACGTCGAGGTGCCCGAAGGACCGCGCACCTGGTGCATGACCCGCAA
GCCCGGTGCCTGAGTTAACAATCAACCTCTGGATTACAAAATTTGTGAAAGATTGACTGGTATTCTTAAC
TATGTTGCTCCTTTTACGCTATGTGGATACGCTGCTTTAATGCCTTTGTATCATGCTATTGCTTCCCGTA
TGGCTTTCATTTTCTCCTCCTTGTATAAATCCTGGTTGCTGTCTCTTTATGAGGAGTTGTGGCCCGTTGT
CAGGCAACGTGGCGTGGTGTGCACTGTGTTTGCTGACGCAACCCCCACTGGTTGGGGCATTGCCACCACC
TGTCAGCTCCTTTCCGGGACTTTCGCTTTCCCCCTCCCTATTGCCACGGCGGAACTCATCGCCGCCTGCC
TTGCCCGCTGCTGGACAGGGGCTCGGCTGTTGGGCACTGACAATTCCGTGGTGTTGTCGGGGAAGCTGAC
GTCCTTTCCATGGCTGCTCGCCTGTGTTGCCACCTGGATTCTGCGCGGGACGTCCTTCTGCTACGTCCCT
TCGGCCCTCAATCCAGCGGACCTTCCTTCCCGCGGCCTGCTGCCGGCTCTGCGGCCTCTTCCGCGTCTTC
GCCTTCGCCCTCAGACGAGTCGGATCTCCCTTTGGGCCGCCTCCCCGCCTGGAATTAATTCTGCAGTCGA
GACCTAGAAAAACATGGAGCAATCACAAGTAGCAATACAGCAGCTACCAATGCTGATTGTGCCTGGCTAG
AAGCACAAGAGGAGGAGGAGGTGGGTTTTCCAGTCACACCTCAGGTACCTTTAAGACCAATGACTTACAA
GGCAGCTGTAGATCTTAGCCACTTTTTAAAAGAAAAGAGGGGACTGGAAGGGCTAATTCACTCCCAACGA
AGACAAGATCTGCTTTTTGCTTGTACTGGGTCTCTCTGGTTAGACCAGATCTGAGCCTGGGAGCTCTCTG
GCTAACTAGGGAACCCACTGCTTAAGCCTCAATAAAGCTTGCCTTGAGTGCTTCAAGTAGTGTGTGCCCG
TCTGTTGTGTGACTCTGGTAACTAGAGATCCCTCAGACCCTTTTAGTCAGTGTGGAAAATCTCTAGCAGT
AGTAGTTCATGTCATCTTATTATTCAGTATTTATAACTTGCAAAGAAATGAATATCAGAGAGTGAGAGGC
CTTGACATTGTTTAAACCCGCTGATCAGCCTCGACTGTGCCTTCTAGTTGCCAGCCATCTGTTGTTTGCC
CCTCCCCCGTGCCTTCCTTGACCCTGGAAGGTGCCACTCCCACTGTCCTTTCCTAATAAAATGAGGAAAT
TGCATCGCATTGTCTGAGTAGGTGTCATTCTATTCTGGGGGGTGGGGTGGGGCAGGACAGCAAGGGGGAG
GATTGGGAAGACAATAGCAGGCATGCTGGGGATGCGGTGGGCTCTATGGCTTCTGAGGCGGAAAGAACCA
GCTGGGGCTCTAGGGGGTATCCCC
[124 nt withheld, positions 6675-6798]
C
[91 nt withheld, positions 6800-6890]
A
[49 nt withheld, positions 6892-6940]
CCTTTGACGTTGGAGTCCACGTTCTTT
[37 nt withheld, positions 6968-7004]
ACCCTATCTCGGTCTATTCTTTTGATTTATAAGGGATTTTGCCGATTTCGGCCTATTGGTTAAAAAATGA
GCTGATTTAACAAAAATTTAACGCGAATTAATTCTGTGGAATGTGTGTCAGTTAGGGTGTGGAAAGTCCC
CAGGCTCCCCAGCAGGCAGAAGTATGCAAAGCATGCATCTCAATTAGTCAGCAACCAGGTGTGGAAAGTC
CCCAGGCTCCCCAGCAGGCAGAAGTATGCAAAGCATGCATCTCAATTAGTCAGCAACCATAGTCCCGCCC
CTAACTCCGCCCATCCCGCCCCTAACTCCGCCCAGTTCCGCCCATTCTCCGCCCCATGGCTGACTAATTT
TTTTTATTTATGCAGAGGCCGAGGCCGCCTCTGCCTCTGAGCTATTCCAGAAGTAGTGAGGAGGCTTTTT
TGGAGGCCTAGGCTTTTGCAAAAAGCTCCCGGGAGCTTGTATATCCATTTTCGGATCTGATCAGCACGTG
ATGAAAAAGCCTGAACTCACCGCGACGTCTGTCGAGAAGTTTCTGATCGAAAAGTTCGACAGCGTCTCCG
ACCTGATGCAGCTCTCGGAGGGCGAAGAATCTCGTGCTTTCAGCTTCGATGTAGGAGGGCGTGGATATGT
CCTGCGGGTAAATAGCTGCGCCGATGGTTTCTACAAAGATCGTTATGTTTATCGGCACTTTGCATCGGCC
GCGCTCCCGATTCCGGAAGTGCTTGACATTGGGGAATTCAGCGAGAGCCTGACCTATTGCATCTCCCGCC
GTGCACAGGGTGTCACGTTGCAAGACCTGCCTGAAACCGAACTGCCCGCTGTTCTGCAGCCGGTCGCGGA
GGCCATGGATGCGATCGCTGCGGCCGATCTTAGCCAGACGAGCGGGTTCGGCCCATTCGGACCGCAAGGA
ATCGGTCAATACACTACATGGCGTGATTTCATATGCGCGATTGCTGATCCCCATGTGTATCACTGGCAAA
CTGTGATGGACGACACCGTCAGTGCGTCCGTCGCGCAGGCTCTCGATGAGCTGATGCTTTGGGCCGAGGA
CTGCCCCGAAGTCCGGCACCTCGTGCACGCGGATTTCGGCTCCAACAATGTCCTGACGGACAATGGCCGC
ATAACAGCGGTCATTGACTGGAGCGAGGCGATGTTCGGGGATTCCCAATACGAGGTCGCCAACATCTTCT
TCTGGAGGCCGTGGTTGGCTTGTATGGAGCAGCAGACGCGCTACTTCGAGCGGAGGCATCCGGAGCTTGC
AGGATCGCCGCGGCTCCGGGCGTATATGCTCCGCATTGGTCTTGACCAACTCTATCAGAGCTTGGTTGAC
GGCAATTTCGATGATGCAGCTTGGGCGCAGGGTCGATGCGACGCAATCGTCCGATCCGGAGCCGGGACTG
TCGGGCGTACACAAATCGCCCGCAGAAGCGCGGCCGTCTGGACCGATGGCTGTGTAGAAGTACTCGCCGA
TAGTGGAAACCGACGCCCCAGCACTCGTCCGAGGGCAAAGGAATAGCACGTGCTACGAGATTTCGATTCC
ACCGCCGCCTTCTATGAAAGGTTGGGCTTCGGAATCGTTTTCCGGGACGCCGGCTGGATGATCCTCCAGC
GCGGGGATCTCATGCTGGAGTTCTTCGCCCACCCCAACTTGTTTATTGCAGCTTATAATGGTTACAAATA
AAGCAATAGCATCACAAATTTCACAAATAAAGCATTTTTTTCACTGCATTCTAGTTGTGGTTTGTCCAAA
CTCATCAATGTATCTTATCATGTCTGTATACCGTCGACCTCTAGCTAGAGCTTGGCGTAATCATGGTCAT
AGCTGTTTCCTGTGTGAAATTGTTATCCGCTCACAATTCCACACAACATACGAGCCGGAAGCATAAAGTG
TAAAGCCTGGGGTGCCTAATGAGTGAGCTAACTCACATTAATTGCGTTGCGCTCACTGCCCGCTTTCCAG
TCGGGAAACCTGTCGTGCCAGCTGCATTAATGAATCGGCCAACGCGCGGGGAGAGGCGGTTTGCGTATTG
GGCGCTCTTCCGCTTCCTCGCTCACTGACTCGCTGCGCTCGGTCGTTCGGCTGCGGCGAGCGGTATCAGC
TCACTCAAAGGCGGTAATACGGTTATCCACAGAATCAGGGGATAACGCAGGAAAGAACATGTGAGCAAAA
GGCCAGCAAAAGGCCAGGAACCGTAAAAAGGCCGCGTTGCTGGCGTTTTTCCATAGGCTCCGCCCCCCTG
ACGAGCATCACAAAAATCGACGCTCAAGTCAGAGGTGGCGAAACCCGACAGGACTATAAAGATACCAGGC
GTTTCCCCCTGGAAGCTCCCTCGTGCGCTCTCCTGTTCCGACCCTGCCGCTTACCGGATACCTGTCCGCC
TTTCTCCCTTCGGGAAGCGTGGCGCTTTCTCATAGCTCACGCTGTAGGTATCTCAGTTCGGTGTAGGTCG
TTCGCTCCAAGCTGGGCTGTGTGCACGAACCCCCCGTTCAGCCCGACCGCTGCGCCTTATCCGGTAACTA
TCGTCTTGAGTCCAACCCGGTAAGACACGACTTATCGCCACTGGCAGCAGCCACTGGTAACAGGATTAGC
AGAGCGAGGTATGTAGGCGGTGCTACAGAGTTCTTGAAGTGGTGGCCTAACTACGGCTACACTAGAAGAA
CAGTATTTGGTATCTGCGCTCTGCTGAAGCCAGTTACCTTCGGAAAAAGAGTTGGTAGCTCTTGATCCGG
CAAACAAACCACCGCTGGTAGCGGTGGTTTTTTTGTTTGCAAGCAGCAGATTACGCGCAGAAAAAAAGGA
TCTCAAGAAGATCCTTTGATCTTTTCTACGGGGTCTGACGCTCAGTGGAACGAAAACTCACGTTAAGGGA
TTTTGGTCATGAGATTATCAAAAAGGATCTTCACCTAGATCCTTTTAAATTAAAAATGAAGTTTTAAATC
AATCTAAAGTATATATGAGTAAACTTGGTCTGACAGTTACCAATGCTTAATCAGTGAGGCACCTATCTCA
GCGATCTGTCTATTTCGTTCATCCATAGTTGCCTGACTCCCCGTCGTGTAGATAACTACGATACGGGAGG
GCTTACCATCTGGCCCCAGTGCTGCAATGATACCGCGAGACCCACGCTCACCGGCTCCAGATTTATCAGC
AATAAACCAGCCAGCCGGAAGGGCCGAGCGCAGAAGTGGTCCTGCAACTTTATCCGCCTCCATCCAGTCT
ATTAATTGTTGCCGGGAAGCTAGAGTAAGTAGTTCGCCAGTTAATAGTTTGCGCAACGTTGTTGCCATTG
CTACAGGCATCGTGGTGTCACGCTCGTCGTTTGGTATGGCTTCATTCAGCTCCGGTTCCCAACGATCAAG
GCGAGTTACATGATCCCCCATGTTGTGCAAAAAAGCGGTTAGCTCCTTCGGTCCTCCGATCGTTGTCAGA
AGTAAGTTGGCCGCAGTGTTATCACTCATGGTTATGGCAGCACTGCATAATTCTCTTACTGTCATGCCAT
CCGTAAGATGCTTTTCTGTGACTGGTGAGTACTCAACCAAGTCATTCTGAGAATAGTGTATGCGGCGACC
GAGTTGCTCTTGCCCGGCGTCAATACGGGATAATACCGCGCCACATAGCAGAACTTTAAAAGTGCTCATC
ATTGGAAAACGTTCTTCGGGGCGAAAACTCTCAAGGATCTTACCGCTGTTGAGATCCAGTTCGATGTAAC
CCACTCGTGCACCCAACTGATCTTCAGCATCTTTTACTTTCACCAGCGTTTCTGGGTGAGCAAAAACAGG
AAGGCAAAATGCCGCAAAAAAGGGAATAAGGGCGACACGGAAATGTTGAATACTCATACTCTTCCTTTTT
CAATATTATTGAAGCATTTATCAGGGTTATTGTCTCATGAGCGGATACATATTTGAATGTATTTAGAAAA
ATAAACAAATAGGGGTTCCGCGCACATTTCCCCGAAAAGTGCCACCTGACGTCGACGGATCGGGAGATCA
ACTTGTTTATTGCAGCTTATAATGGTTACAAATAAAGCAATAGCATCACAAATTTCACAAATAAAGCATT
TTTTTCACTGCATTCTAGTTGTGGTTTGTCCAAACTCATCAATGTATCTTATCATGTCTGGATCAACTGG
ATAACTCAAGCTAACCAAAATCATCCCAAACTTCCCACCCCATACCCTATTACCACTGCCAATTACCTGT
GGTTTCATTTACTCTAAACCTGTGATTCCTCTGAATTATTTTCATTTTAAAGAAATTGTATTTGTTAAAT
ATGTACTACAAACTTAGTAGT
Features (pLannotate 1.2.2; 34 found; start..end, strand, type, name):
    377..634     +  LTR            5' LTR (truncated): truncated 5' long terminal repeat (LTR) from HIV-1
    681..806     +  misc_feature   HIV-1 Ψ: packaging signal of human immunodeficiency virus type 1
    790..1128    +  CDS            HIV-1 gag (fragment): gag protein from human immunodeficiency virus 1; gag
   1303..1536    +  misc_feature   RRE: The Rev response element (RRE) of HIV-1 allows for Rev-dependent mRNA export from the nucleus to the cytoplasm.
   1913..2013    +  CDS            Rev (fragment): human immunodeficiency virus 1 (HIV-1) Rev protein; rev; enhances nuclear export of unspliced and incompletely spliced viral mRNAs
   2063..2180    +  misc_feature   cPPT/CTS: central polypurine tract and central termination sequence of HIV-1
   2245..2619    -  CDS            BleoR: antibiotic-binding protein; Sh ble from Streptoalloteichus hindustanus; confers resistance to bleomycin, phleomycin, and Zeocin™
   2639..2686    -  promoter       EM7 promoter: synthetic bacterial promoter&nbsp
   2791..3094    +  enhancer       CMV enhancer: human cytomegalovirus immediate early enhancer
   3095..3298    +  promoter       CMV promoter: human cytomegalovirus (CMV) immediate early promoter
   3389..3412    +  CDS            5xFLAG (fragment): five tandem FLAG® epitope tags
   3420..3445    +  CDS            3xHA (fragment): three tandem HA epitope tags
   3480..4043    +  CDS            NRAS: RASN_HUMAN - Also known as HRAS1. Experimental evidence at protein level: Swiss-Prot protein existence level 1. Ras proteins bind GDP/GTP and possess intrinsic GTPase activity. From Homo sapiens (Human).
   4086..4658    +  misc_feature   IRES: internal ribosome entry site (IRES) of the encephalomyocarditis virus (EMCV)
   4667..5263    +  CDS            PuroR: puromycin N-acetyltransferase; pac from Streptomyces alboniger; confers resistance to puromycin
   5270..5858    +  misc_feature   WPRE: woodchuck hepatitis virus posttranscriptional regulatory element
   5875..6063    +  CDS            nef (fragment): NEF_HV1Z2 - Experimental evidence at protein level: Swiss-Prot protein existence level 1. Extracellular Nef protein targets CD4(+) T-lymphocytes for apoptosis by interacting with CXCR4 surface receptors. From Human immunodeficiency virus type 1 group M subtype D (isolate Z2/CDC-Z34) (HIV-1).
   6065..6298    +  LTR            3' LTR (ΔU3): self-inactivating 3' long terminal repeat (LTR) from HIV-1
   6405..6629    +  polyA_signal   bGH poly(A) signal: bovine growth hormone polyadenylation signal
   6633..6654    +  promoter       SV40 promoter (fragment): SV40 enhancer and early promoter
   6675..7103    +  rep_origin     f1 ori (sequence partly withheld): f1 bacteriophage origin of replication; arrow indicates direction of (+) strand synthesis
   7117..7446    +  promoter       SV40 promoter: SV40 enhancer and early promoter
   7495..8520    +  CDS            HygR: aminoglycoside phosphotransferase from E. coli; aph(4)-Ia; confers resistance to hygromycin
   8530..8655    +  CDS            ble (fragment): BLE_KLEPN - Experimental evidence at protein level: Swiss-Prot protein existence level 1. Binding protein with a strong affinity to the bleomycin family of antibiotics. Binds to CL990; an antimitotic-antibiotic compound. From Klebsiella pneumoniae.
   8650..8771    +  polyA_signal   SV40 poly(A) signal: SV40 polyadenylation signal
   8842..8864    -  protein_bind   lac operator (fragment): The lac repressor binds to the lac operator to inhibit transcription in E. coli. This inhibition can be relieved by adding lactose or isopropyl-β-D-thiogalactopyranoside (IPTG). lac repressor encoded by lacI
   8868..8898    -  promoter       lac promoter: promoter for the E. coli lac operon
   8913..8934    -  protein_bind   CAP binding site: CAP binding activates transcription in the presence of cAMP. E. coli catabolite activator protein
   8947..9039    -  CDS            lacI (fragment): lac repressor; lacI; The lac repressor binds to the lac operator to inhibit transcription in E. coli. This inhibition can be relieved by adding lactose or isopropyl-β-D-thiogalactopyranoside (IPTG).
   9222..9810    -  rep_origin     ori: high-copy-number ColE1/pMB1/pBR322/pUC origin of replication
   9981..10841   -  CDS            AmpR: β-lactamase; bla; confers resistance to ampicillin, carbenicillin, and related antibiotics
  10842..10946   -  promoter       AmpR promoter: bla
  10994..11128   +  polyA_signal   SV40 poly(A) signal: SV40 polyadenylation signal
  11295..329     +  CDS            nef (fragment) (across the origin): NEF_HV1BR - Experimental evidence at protein level: Swiss-Prot protein existence level 1. Extracellular Nef protein targets CD4(+) T-lymphocytes for apoptosis by interacting with CXCR4 surface receptors (PubMed:14990729). From Human immunodeficiency virus type 1 group M subtype B (isolate BRU/LAI) (HIV-1).
