[The description below was written by a language model from this plasmid's Addgene catalogue record and pLannotate feature annotations shown in this document.]
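Description:
pLEX-FHH-NRASQ61K/E37A-IRES-Puro is an HIV-1-based lentiviral expression plasmid built on the commercial pLEX backbone, intended both for direct expression in mammalian cells and for producing lentiviral particles. It is propagated in E. coli through a high-copy ColE1/pUC-type origin with ampicillin resistance, and it also carries an f1 origin. The transfer region is bounded by a truncated 5' LTR and a self-inactivating ΔU3 3' LTR. It contains the Ψ packaging signal with an adjoining gag fragment, the Rev response element for Rev-dependent nuclear export of the genomic RNA, and the cPPT/CTS element.

Within this region, the CMV enhancer and promoter drive a bicistronic transcript. The first cistron encodes human NRAS carrying the Q61K and E37A substitutions, fused at its N terminus to a backbone-encoded Flag-HA-6xHis tag. The feature table detects the FLAG and HA portions but does not annotate the His tag. An EMCV IRES then allows translation of puromycin N-acetyltransferase from the same mRNA, so puromycin selection enriches for cells expressing the tagged Ras protein. A WPRE downstream enhances transcript expression.

The annotation also shows an EM7-driven bleomycin/Zeocin resistance gene in reverse orientation upstream of CMV. Outside the LTRs there is an SV40 promoter–hygromycin resistance cassette, although the catalogue lists only puromycin as the mammalian selectable marker. The record does not describe the functional effect of either mutation. The triple tag is suited to detection or affinity purification, and the associated publication concerns the proximal proteome of oncogenic Ras.
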