Addgene plasmid #120572: pLEX-FHH-NRASQ61K/E37A-IRES-Puro
Purpose: Expresses Flag-HA-6xHIS-N-Ras Q61K/E37A fusion protein in mammalian cells & for virus production
Depositing lab: Paul Khavari. Depositing organization: Stanford University. Publication: The Functional Proximal Proteome of Oncogenic Ras Includes mTORC2. Kovalski JR, Bhaduri A, Zehnder AM, Neela PH, Che Y, Wozniak GG, Khavari PA. Mol Cell. 2019 Jan 4. pii: S1097-2765(18)31031-1. doi: 10.1016/j.molcel.2018.12.001. PubMed 30639242.
Backbone
  Vector backbone: pLEX
  Backbone manufacturer: Thermo Scientific
  Backbone size w/o insert (bp): 10728
  Total vector size (bp): 11295
  Vector type: Mammalian Expression, Lentiviral
  Selectable markers: Puromycin
Growth in bacteria
  Bacterial resistance: Ampicillin, 100 μg/mL
  Growth temperature: 37°C
  Growth strain: NEB Stable
  Copy number: Unknown
Gene/Insert
  Gene/Insert name: NRAS
  Species: H. sapiens (human)
  Insert size (bp): 567
  Mutation: Q61K, E37A
  Entrez Gene: NRAS (a.k.a. ALPS4, CMNS, KRAS, N-ras, NCMS, NRAS1, NS6)
  Promoter: CMV
  Tag / fusion protein: Flag-HA-6xHIS (N terminal on backbone)
  Cloning method: Restriction Enzyme; 5′ cloning site BamHi (not destroyed); 3′ cloning site XhoI (not destroyed)
  Sequencing primers: 5′ CACCAAAATCAACGGGACTT; 3′ ATATAGACAAACGCACACCGGCCT
Terms and licenses: Academic/Nonprofit Terms; Industry Terms: Not Available to Industry
How to cite: pLEX-FHH-NRASQ61K/E37A-IRES-Puro was a gift from Paul Khavari (Addgene plasmid # 120572 ; http://n2t.net/addgene:120572 ; RRID:Addgene_120572)
