>Addgene plasmid #120572 | pLEX-FHH-NRASQ61K/E37A-IRES-Puro | depositor partial sequence | sequence record 229005 | pLEX Forward
GGGAGGTCTATATAAGCAGAGCTCGTTTAGTGAACCGTCAGATCGCCTGGAGACGCCATCCACGCTGTTT
TGACCTCCATAGAAGACACCGACTCTACTAGAGGATCTACCATGGATTATAAAGATGACGACGATAAAGC
AGGTTACCCATACGATGTGCCTGACTATGCTGCAGGTTCACATCATCACCACCATCATGGATCCACTGAG
TACAAACTGGTGGTGGTTGGAGCAGGTGGTGTTGGGAAAAGCGCACTGACAATCCAGCTAATCCAGAACC
ACTTTGTAGATGAATATGATCCCACCATAGCGGATTCTTACAGAAAACAAGTGGTTATAGATGGTGAAAC
CTGTTTGTTGGACATACTGGATACAGCTGGAAAAGAAGAGTACAGTGCCATGAGAGACCAATACATGAGG
ACAGGCGAAGGCTTCCTCTGTGTATTTGCCATCAATAATAGCAAGTCATTTGCGGATATTAACCTCTACA
GGGAGCAGATTAAGCGAGTAAAAGACTCGGATGATGTACCTATGGTGCTAGTGGGAAACAAGTGTGATTT
GCCAACAAGGACAGTTGATACAAAACAAGCCCACGAACTGGCCAAGAGTTACGGGATTCCATTCATTGAA
ACCTCAGCCAAGACCAGACAGGGTGTTGAAGATGCTTTTTACACACTGGTAAGAGAAATACGCCAGTACC
GAATGAAAAAACTCAACAGCAGTGATGATGGGACTCAGGGTTGTATGGGATTGCCATGTGTGGTGATGTA
ACTCGAGTCTAGAGGGCCCGACGCGTCTGGCCACCGGTCGCCCCTCTCCCTCCCCCCCCCCTAACGTTAC
TGGCCGAAGCCGCTTGGAATAAGGCCGGTGTGCGTTTGTCTATATGTTATTTTCCACCATATTGCCGTCT
TTT
