>Addgene plasmid #120572 | pLEX-FHH-NRASQ61K/E37A-IRES-Puro | depositor partial sequence | sequence record 229006 | pLEX Reverse
CCATAGCGGATTCTTACAGAAAACAAGTGGTTATAGATGGTGAAACCTGTTTGTTGGACATACTGGATAC
AGCTGGAAAAGAAGAGTACAGTGCCATGAGAGACCAATACATGAGGACAGGCGAAGGCTTCCTCTGTGTA
TTTGCCATCAATAATAGCAAGTCATTTGCGGATATTAACCTCTACAGGGAGCAGATTAAGCGAGTAAAAG
ACTCGGATGATGTACCTATGGTGCTAGTGGGAAACAAGTGTGATTTGCCAACAAGGACAGTTGATACAAA
ACAAGCCCACGAACTGGCCAAGAGTTACGGGATTCCATTCATTGAAACCTCAGCCAAGACCAGACAGGGT
GTTGAAGATGCTTTTTACACACTGGTAAGAGAAATACGCCAGTACCGAATGAAAAAACTCAACAGCAGTG
ATGATGGGACTCAGGGTTGTATGGGATTGCCATGTGTGGTGATGTAA
